>Addgene plasmid #18061 | Keratin 18 S33A | addgene partial sequence | sequence record 23887 | pMRB101-F 5'-aagatgcaggcagctgagtt-3'
TTAAATAAAGTACTCCCGTTGCGGTGCTGTTAACGGTGGAGGGCAGTGTAGTCTGAGCAGTACTCGTTTG
CTGCCGCGCGCGCCACCAGACATAATAGCTGACAGACTAACAGACTGTTCCTTTCCATGGGTCTTTTCTG
CAGTCACCGTCCTTGACACGAAGCTTGATATCGAATTCGGGCGGGGTCGTCCGCAAAGCCTGAGTCCTGT
CCTTTCTCTCTCCCCGGACAGCATGAGCTTCACCACTCGCTCCACCTTCTCCACCAACTACCGGTCCCTG
GGCTCTGTCCAGGCGCCCAGCTACGGCGCCCGGCCGGTCAGCAGCGCGGCCGCCGTCTATGCAGGCGCTG
GGGGCTCTGGTTCCCGGATCTCCGTGTCCCGCTCCACCAGCTTCAGGGGCGGCATGGGGTCCGGGGGCCT
GGCCACCGGGATAGCCGGGGGTCTGGCAGGAATGGGAGGCATCCAGAACGAGAAGGAGACCATGCAAAGC
CTGAACGACCGCCTGGCCTCTTACCTGGACAGAGTGAGGAGCCTGGAGACCGAGAACCGGAGGCTGGAGA
GCAAAATCCGGGAGCACTTGGAGAAGAAGGGACCCCAGGTCAGAGACTGGAGCCATTACTTCAAGATCAT
CGAGGACCTGAGGGCTCAGATCTTCCAAAANNTNGGAANATGCCNCCCGCATCGTTCTGCAGATTNNAAA
TGCCCGTCTTGCTGCTGATGACTTTAANTCAGTNTGAAAAAAAACTNGGCCATNCCCAATTNTGGGNAAA
ANAATTNNATGGGCNCCCAAGGTTTTTNGANAAAANAATANC
