[The description below was written by a language model from this plasmid's Addgene catalogue record.]
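Description:
Keratin 18 S33A is a mammalian expression plasmid built on the pMRB101 backbone and carrying the human keratin 18 coding sequence (KRT18, also called K18 or CK-18) with a serine-to-alanine substitution at residue 33. The insert was placed in the vector by restriction enzyme cloning. In bacteria the plasmid is maintained at high copy number and selected with ampicillin. The record does not state which promoter drives expression in mammalian cells, the origin of replication, whether a mammalian selection marker is present, or whether the protein carries any epitope tag or fusion partner. No feature table is available to fill in these details.

Keratin 18 is a type I intermediate filament protein of simple epithelia that normally pairs with a type II keratin partner to form cytoplasmic filaments. Replacing a serine with alanine removes the hydroxyl group that a kinase would modify, so the S33A change yields a variant that cannot be phosphorylated at that position. The associated publication concerns the mapping of physiologic phosphorylation sites on human keratin 18, the kinases that may act on them, and the role of phosphorylation in filament reorganization. This fits use of the construct as a site-specific phosphorylation-deficient mutant. It would typically be transfected into cultured mammalian cells and compared with wild-type keratin 18 or other phosphosite mutants, to test how loss of modification at serine 33 affects keratin phosphorylation patterns, filament assembly and organization. The record itself does not specify particular assays or cell lines.
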