Addgene plasmid #18061: Keratin 18 S33A
Depositing lab: M Bishr Omary. Depositing organization: Stanford University. Publication: Identification of the major physiologic phosphorylation site of human keratin 18: potential kinases and a role in filament reorganization. Ku NO, Omary MB. J Cell Biol. 1994 Oct . 127(1):161-71. 10.1083/jcb.127.1.161 PubMed 7523419.
Backbone
  Vector backbone: pMRB101
  Vector type: Mammalian Expression
Growth in bacteria
  Bacterial resistance: Ampicillin, 100 μg/mL
  Growth temperature: 37°C
  Growth strain: DH5alpha
  Copy number: High Copy
Gene/Insert
  Gene/Insert name: Keratin 18 (alt names: KRT18; K18)
  Species: H. sapiens (human)
  Mutation: S33A
  Entrez Gene: KRT18 (a.k.a. CK-18, CYK18, K18)
  Cloning method: Restriction Enzyme
  Sequencing primers: 5′ pMRB101-F
Terms and licenses: Academic/Nonprofit Terms; Industry Terms: Not Available to Industry
How to cite: Keratin 18 S33A was a gift from M Bishr Omary (Addgene plasmid # 18061 ; http://n2t.net/addgene:18061 ; RRID:Addgene_18061)
